Addgene plasmid #38209: pBad-Int Set Flipper
Depositing lab: Drew Endy. Depositing organization: Stanford University. Publication: Rewritable digital data storage in live cells via engineered control of recombination directionality. Bonnet J, Subsoontorn P, Endy D. Proc Natl Acad Sci U S A. 2012 Jun 5;109(23):8884-9. Epub 2012 May 21. 10.1073/pnas.1202344109 PubMed 22615351.
Backbone
  Vector backbone: pSB3K1
  Vector type: Synthetic Biology ; BioBrick cloning vector
Growth in bacteria
  Bacterial resistance: Kanamycin, 50 μg/mL
  Growth temperature: 37°C
  Growth strain: DH5alpha
  Copy number: Unknown
Gene/Insert
  Gene/Insert name: Bxb1 Integrase
  Promoter: pBAD/AraC
  Tag / fusion protein: His (N terminal on insert)
  Cloning method: Unknown
  Sequencing primers: 5′ pBAD-F
Terms and licenses: Academic/Nonprofit Terms; Industry Terms: Not Available to Industry
Depositor comments: The Bxb1 integrase was cloned downstream of the PBAD/AraC promoter (BBa_I0500) on pSB3K1 plasmid bearing a p15A origin of replication (15-20 copies). This version of the integrase has a 6-His-tag which we found to stabilize the protein. Therefore, a weak RBS (BBa_B0031) and a LAA ssrA tag was added to reduce the basal expression of the enzyme.
How to cite: pBad-Int Set Flipper was a gift from Drew Endy (Addgene plasmid # 38209 ; http://n2t.net/addgene:38209 ; RRID:Addgene_38209)
