[The description below was written by a language model from this plasmid's Addgene catalogue record and the feature table of its GenBank file.]
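Description:
pBad-Int Set Flipper is a 5,881 bp bacterial expression plasmid built on the BioBrick cloning vector pSB3K1 for arabinose-inducible production of the Bxb1 serine integrase in E. coli. It replicates from a p15A origin, which the depositor describes as giving roughly 15–20 copies per cell and which is compatible with ColE1-type plasmids, so it can be maintained alongside a second construct. Selection is by kanamycin through the aph(3')-Ia aminoglycoside phosphotransferase gene.

The payload sits between the BioBrick prefix and suffix. It begins with the araC regulator, transcribed divergently from the araBAD promoter. Together these form the PBAD/AraC control module, which keeps transcription low without L-arabinose and activates it when the sugar is added. Downstream is the integrase open reading frame, carrying an N-terminal 6xHis tag and a C-terminal wild-type LAA ssrA degradation tag. The feature table annotates only the two tags rather than the integrase coding region itself, which lies between them. According to the depositor's comments, the His tag was found to stabilise the protein, so a weak ribosome binding site and the ssrA tag, which targets the protein to the ClpXP and ClpAP proteases, were added to reduce basal enzyme levels.

The name and the associated publication on rewritable DNA data storage indicate that this plasmid supplies integrase alone for the "set" operation. In that step, Bxb1 integrase recombines its attachment sites to invert a DNA register carried elsewhere. The register and any directionality factor needed for the reverse reaction are not part of this construct.
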