LOCUS       Exported 5881 bp ds-DNA circular SYN 12-MAY-2021
DEFINITION  synthetic circular DNA
ACCESSION   .
VERSION     .
KEYWORDS    pBad-Int Set Flipper
SOURCE      synthetic DNA construct
  ORGANISM  synthetic DNA construct
REFERENCE   1 (bases 1 to 5881)
  AUTHORS   Bonnet J, Subsoontorn P, Endy D
  TITLE     Rewritable digital data storage in live cells via engineered control
            of recombination directionality.
  JOURNAL   Proc Natl Acad Sci U S A. 2012 Jun 5;109(23):8884-9. Epub 2012 May
            21.
  PUBMED    22615351
REFERENCE   2 (bases 1 to 5881)
  AUTHORS   .
  TITLE     Direct Submission
  JOURNAL   Exported May 12, 2021 from SnapGene Server 1.1.58
            http://www.snapgene.com
FEATURES             Location/Qualifiers
     source          1..5881
                     /organism="synthetic DNA construct"
                     /mol_type="other DNA"
     misc_feature    1..22
                     /label=BioBrick prefix
                     /note="BioBrick prefix for parts that do not start with
                     ""ATG"""
     CDS             complement(23..901)
                     /codon_start=1
                     /gene="araC"
                     /product="L-arabinose regulatory protein"
                     /label=araC
                     /translation="MAEAQNDPLLPGYSFNAHLVAGLTPIEANGYLDFFIDRPLGMKGY
                     ILNLTIRGQGVVKNQGREFVCRPGDILLFPPGEIHHYGRHPEAREWYHQWVYFRPRAYW
                     HEWLNWPSIFANTGFFRPDEAHQPHFSDLFGQIINAGQGEGRYSELLAINLLEQLLLRR
                     MEAINESLHPPMDNRVREACQYISDHLADSNFDIASVAQHVCLSPSRLSHLFRQQLGIS
                     VLSWREDQRISQAKLLLSTTRMPIATVGRNVGFDDQLYFSRVFKKCTGASPSEFRAGCE
                     EKVNDVAVKLS"
     promoter        928..1211
                     /gene="araBAD"
                     /label=araBAD promoter
                     /note="promoter of the L-arabinose operon of E. coli; the
                     araC regulatory gene is transcribed in the opposite
                     direction (Guzman et al., 1995)"
     primer_bind     1134..1153
                     /label=pBAD Forward
                     /note="For vectors with E. coli araBAD promoter, forward
                     primer"
     CDS             1265..1282
                     /codon_start=1
                     /product="6xHis affinity tag"
                     /label=6xHis
                     /translation="HHHHHH"
     CDS             2795..2827
                     /codon_start=1
                     /product="C-terminal peptide that mediates degradation in
                     bacteria through the ClpXP and ClpAP proteases (McGinness
                     et al., 2006)"
                     /label=ssrA tag
                     /note="wild-type LAA variant"
                     /translation="AANDENYALAA"
     misc_feature    2840..2860
                     /label=BioBrick suffix
                     /note="universal suffix for all parts"
     rep_origin      3339..3884
                     /direction=RIGHT
                     /label=p15A ori
                     /note="Plasmids containing the medium-copy-number p15A
                     origin of replication can be propagated in E. coli cells
                     that contain a second plasmid with the ColE1 origin. "
     primer_bind     3785..3804
                     /label=pBR322ori-F
                     /note="pBR322 origin, forward primer"
     primer_bind     4001..4018
                     /label=L4440
                     /note="L4440 vector, forward primer"
     primer_bind     complement(4468..4487)
                     /label=pENTR-R
                     /note="pENTR vectors, reverse primer"
     CDS             4479..5294
                     /codon_start=1
                     /gene="aph(3')-Ia"
                     /product="aminoglycoside phosphotransferase"
                     /label=KanR
                     /note="confers resistance to kanamycin in bacteria or G418
                     (Geneticin(R)) in eukaryotes"
                     /translation="MSHIQRETSCSRPRLNSNMDADLYGYKWARDNVGQSGATIYRLYG
                     KPDAPELFLKHGKGSVANDVTDEMVRLNWLTEFMPLPTIKHFIRTPDDAWLLTTAIPGK
                     TAFQVLEEYPDSGENIVDALAVFLRRLHSIPVCNCPFNSDRVFRLAQAQSRMNNGLVDA
                     SDFDDERNGWPVEQVWKEMHKLLPFSPDSVVTHGDFSLDNLIFDEGKLIGCIDVGRVGI
                     ADRYQDLAILWNCLGEFSPSLQKRLFQKYGIDNPDMNKLQFHLMLDEFF"
     primer_bind     complement(4552..4571)
                     /label=Kan-R
                     /note="Kanamycin resistance gene, reverse primer"
ORIGIN
        1 gaattcgcgg ccgcttctag agttatgaca acttgacggc tacatcattc actttttctt
       61 cacaaccggc acggaactcg ctcgggctgg ccccggtgca ttttttaaat acccgcgaga
      121 aatagagttg atcgtcaaaa ccaacattgc gaccgacggt ggcgataggc atccgggtgg
      181 tgctcaaaag cagcttcgcc tggctgatac gttggtcctc gcgccagctt aagacgctaa
      241 tccctaactg ctggcggaaa agatgtgaca gacgcgacgg cgacaagcaa acatgctgtg
      301 cgacgctggc gatatcaaaa ttgctgtctg ccaggtgatc gctgatgtac tgacaagcct
      361 cgcgtacccg attatccatc ggtggatgga gcgactcgtt aatcgcttcc atgcgccgca
      421 gtaacaattg ctcaagcaga tttatcgcca gcagctccga atagcgccct tccccttgcc
      481 cggcgttaat gatttgccca aacaggtcgc tgaaatgcgg ctggtgcgct tcatccgggc
      541 gaaagaaccc cgtattggca aatattgacg gccagttaag ccattcatgc cagtaggcgc
      601 gcggacgaaa gtaaacccac tggtgatacc attcgcgagc ctccggatga cgaccgtagt
      661 gatgaatctc tcctggcggg aacagcaaaa tatcacccgg tcggcaaaca aattctcgtc
      721 cctgattttt caccaccccc tgaccgcgaa tggtgagatt gagaatataa cctttcattc
      781 ccagcggtcg gtcgataaaa aaatcgagat aaccgttggc ctcaatcggc gttaaacccg
      841 ccaccagatg ggcattaaac gagtatcccg gcagcagggg atcattttgc gcttcagcca
      901 tacttttcat actcccgcca ttcagagaag aaaccaattg tccatattgc atcagacatt
      961 gccgtcactg cgtcttttac tggctcttct cgctaaccaa accggtaacc ccgcttatta
     1021 aaagcattct gtaacaaagc gggaccaaag ccatgacaaa aacgcgtaac aaaagtgtct
     1081 ataatcacgg cagaaaagtc acattgatta tttgcacggc gtcacacttt gctatgccat
     1141 agcattttta tccataagat tagcggatcc tacctgacgc tttttatcgc aactctctac
     1201 tgtttctcca taccgttttt ttgggctagc tactagagtc acacaggaaa cctactagat
     1261 gaaacatcat caccatcacc accaggccgg cagagccctg gtagtcatcc gcctgtcccg
     1321 cgtcaccgat gctacgactt caccggagcg tcagctggag tcttgccagc agctctgcgc
     1381 ccagcgcggc tgggacgtcg tcggggtagc ggaggatctg gacgtctccg gggcggtcga
     1441 tccgttcgac cggaagcgca gaccgaacct ggcccggtgg ctagcgttcg aggagcaacc
     1501 gtttgacgtg atcgtggcgt accgggtaga tcggttgacc cgatcgatcc ggcatcttca
     1561 gcagctggtc cactgggccg aggaccacaa gaagctggtc gtctccgcga ccgaagcgca
     1621 cttcgatacg acgacgccgt ttgcggcggt cgtcatcgcg cttatgggaa cggtggcgca
     1681 gatggaatta gaagcgatca aagagcggaa ccgttcggct gcgcatttca atatccgcgc
     1741 cgggaaatac cgaggatccc tgccgccgtg gggatacctg cctacgcgcg tggacgggga
     1801 gtggcggctg gtgccggacc ctgtgcagcg agagcgcatc ctcgaggtgt atcaccgcgt
     1861 cgtcgacaac cacgagccgc tgcatctggt ggcccacgac ctgaaccggc gtggtgtcct
     1921 gtcgccgaag gactacttcg cgcagctgca aggccgcgag ccgcagggcc gggagtggtc
     1981 ggctaccgcg ctgaagcgat cgatgatctc cgaggcgatg ctcgggtacg cgactctgaa
     2041 cggtaagacc gtccgagacg acgacggagc cccgctggtg cgggctgagc cgatcctgac
     2101 ccgtgagcag ctggaggcgc tgcgcgccga gctcgtgaag acctcccggg cgaagcccgc
     2161 ggtgtctacc ccgtcgctgc tgctgcgggt gttgttctgc gcggtgtgcg gggagcccgc
     2221 gtacaagttc gccgggggag gacgtaagca cccgcgctac cgctgccgct cgatggggtt
     2281 cccgaagcac tgcgggaacg gcacggtggc gatggccgag tgggacgcgt tctgcgagga
     2341 gcaggtactg gatctgctcg gggacgcgga gcgtctggag aaagtctggg tagcgggctc
     2401 ggactccgcg gtcgaactcg cggaggtgaa cgcggagctg gtggacctga cgtcgctgat
     2461 cggctccccg gcctaccggg cgggctctcc gcagcgagaa gcactggatg cccgtattgc
     2521 ggcgctggcc gcgcggcaag aggagctgga gggcctggag gctcgcccgt ctggctggga
     2581 gtggcgcgag accgggcagc ggttcgggga ctggtggcgg gagcaggaca ccgcggcaaa
     2641 gaacacctgg cttcggtcga tgaacgttcg gctgacgttc gacgtccgcg gcgggctgac
     2701 tcgcacgatc gacttcgggg atcttcagga gtacgagcag catctcaggc tcggcagcgt
     2761 ggtcgaacgg ctacacaccg ggatgtcgac cggcgctgct aacgacgaaa actacgctct
     2821 ggctgcttaa accggttaat actagtagcg gccgctgcag caatggcaac aacgttgcgc
     2881 aaactattaa ctggcgaact acttactcta gcttcccggc aacaattaat agactggatg
     2941 gaggcggata aagttgcagg accacttctg cgctcggccc ttccggctgg ctggtttatt
     3001 gctgataaat ctggagccgg tgagcgtggg tctcgcggta tcattgcagc actggggcca
     3061 gatggtaagc cctcccgtat cgtagttatc tacacgacgg ggagtcaggc aactatggat
     3121 gaacgaaata gacagatcgc tgagataggt gcctcactga ttaagcattg gtaactgtca
     3181 gaccaagttt actcatatat actttagatt gatttaaaac ttcattttta atttaaaagg
     3241 atctaggtga agatcctttt tgataatctc atgaccaaaa tcccttaacg tgagttttcg
     3301 ttccactgag cgtcagaccc cttaataaga tgatcttctt gagatcgttt tggtctgcgc
     3361 gtaatctctt gctctgaaaa cgaaaaaacc gccttgcagg gcggtttttc gaaggttctc
     3421 tgagctacca actctttgaa ccgaggtaac tggcttggag gagcgcagtc accaaaactt
     3481 gtcctttcag tttagcctta accggcgcat gacttcaaga ctaactcctc taaatcaatt
     3541 accagtggct gctgccagtg gtgcttttgc atgtctttcc gggttggact caagacgata
     3601 gttaccggat aaggcgcagc ggtcggactg aacggggggt tcgtgcatac agtccagctt
     3661 ggagcgaact gcctacccgg aactgagtgt caggcgtgga atgagacaaa cgcggccata
     3721 acagcggaat gacaccggta aaccgaaagg caggaacagg agagcgcacg agggagccgc
     3781 cagggggaaa cgcctggtat ctttatagtc ctgtcgggtt tcgccaccac tgatttgagc
     3841 gtcagatttc gtgatgcttg tcaggggggc ggagcctatg gaaaaacggc tttgccgcgg
     3901 ccctctcact tccctgttaa gtatcttcct ggcatcttcc aggaaatctc cgccccgttc
     3961 gtaagccatt tccgctcgcc gcagtcgaac gaccgagcgt agcgagtcag tgagcgagga
     4021 agcggaatat atcctgtatc acatattctg ctgacgcacc ggtgcagcct tttttctcct
     4081 gccacatgaa gcacttcact gacaccctca tcagtgccaa catagtaagc cagtatacac
     4141 tccgctagcg ctgaggtctg cctcgtgaag aaggtgttgc tgactcatac caggcctgaa
     4201 tcgccccatc atccagccag aaagtgaggg agccacggtt gatgagagct ttgttgtagg
     4261 tggaccagtt ggtgattttg aacttttgct ttgccacgga acggtctgcg ttgtcgggaa
     4321 gatgcgtgat ctgatccttc aactcagcaa aagttcgatt tattcaacaa agccacgttg
     4381 tgtctcaaaa tctctgatgt tacattgcac aagataaaaa tatatcatca tgaacaataa
     4441 aactgtctgc ttacataaac agtaatacaa ggggtgttat gagccatatt caacgggaaa
     4501 cgtcttgctc gaggccgcga ttaaattcca acatggatgc tgatttatat gggtataaat
     4561 gggctcgcga taatgtcggg caatcaggtg cgacaatcta tcgattgtat gggaagcccg
     4621 atgcgccaga gttgtttctg aaacatggca aaggtagcgt tgccaatgat gttacagatg
     4681 agatggtcag actaaactgg ctgacggaat ttatgcctct tccgaccatc aagcatttta
     4741 tccgtactcc tgatgatgca tggttactca ccactgcgat ccccgggaaa acagcattcc
     4801 aggtattaga agaatatcct gattcaggtg aaaatattgt tgatgcgctg gcagtgttcc
     4861 tgcgccggtt gcattcgatt cctgtttgta attgtccttt taacagcgat cgcgtatttc
     4921 gtctcgctca ggcgcaatca cgaatgaata acggtttggt tgatgcgagt gattttgatg
     4981 acgagcgtaa tggctggcct gttgaacaag tctggaaaga aatgcataag cttttgccat
     5041 tctcaccgga ttcagtcgtc actcatggtg atttctcact tgataacctt atttttgacg
     5101 aggggaaatt aataggttgt attgatgttg gacgagtcgg aatcgcagac cgataccagg
     5161 atcttgccat cctatggaac tgcctcggtg agttttctcc ttcattacag aaacggcttt
     5221 ttcaaaaata tggtattgat aatcctgata tgaataaatt gcagtttcat ttgatgctcg
     5281 atgagttttt ctaatcagaa ttggttaatt ggttgtaaca ctggcagagc attacgctga
     5341 cttgacggga cggcggcttt gttgaataaa tcgaactttt gctgagttga aggatcagat
     5401 cacgcatctt cccgacaacg cagaccgttc cgtggcaaag caaaagttca aaatcaccaa
     5461 ctggtccacc tacaacaaag ctctcatcaa ccgtggctcc ctcactttct ggctggatga
     5521 tggggcgatt caggcctggt atgagtcagc aacaccttct tcacgaggca gacctcagcg
     5581 ctcaaagatg caggggtaaa agctaaccgc atctttaccg acaaggcatc cggcagttca
     5641 acagatcggg aagggctgga tttgctgagg atgaaggtgg aggaaggtga tgtcattctg
     5701 gtgaagaagc tcgaccgtct tggccgcgac accgccgaca tgatccaact gataaaagag
     5761 tttgatgctc agggtgtagc ggttcggttt attgacgacg ggatcagtac cgacggtgat
     5821 atggggcaaa tggtggtcac catcctgtcg gctgtggcac aggctgaacg ccggaggatc
     5881 c
//
