>Addgene plasmid #38209 | pBad-Int Set Flipper | addgene partial sequence | sequence record 50424 | p15A-F 5'-gattacgcgcagaccaaaac-3'
CGGCTTTGCCGCGGCCCTCTCACTTCCCTGTTAAGTATCTTCCTGGCATCTTCCAGGAAATCTCCGCCCC
GTTCGTAAGCCATTTCCGCTCGCCGCAGTCGAACGACCGAGCGTAGCGAGTCAGTGAGCGAGGAAGCGGA
ATATATCCTGTATCACATATTCTGCTGACGCACCGGTGCAGCCTTTTTTCTCCTGCCACATGAAGCACTT
CACTGACACCCTCATCAGTGCCAACATAGTAAGCCAGTATACACTCCGCTAGCGCTGAGGTCTGCCTCGT
GAAGAAGGTGTTGCTGACTCATACCAGGCCTGAATCGCCCCATCATCCAGCCAGAAAGTGAGGGAGCCAC
GGTTGATGAGAGCTTTGTTGTAGGTGGACCAGTTGGTGATTTTGAACTTTTGCTTTGCCACGGAACGGTC
TGCGTTGTCGGGAAGATGCGTGATCTGATCCTTCAACTCAGCAAAAGTTCGATTTATTCAACAAAGCCAC
GTTGTGTCTCAAAATCTCTGATGTTACATTGCACAAGATAAAAATATATCATCATGAACAATAAAACTGT
CTGCTTACATAAACAGTAATACAAGGGGTGTTATGAGCCATATTCAACGGGAAACGTCTTGCTCGAGGCC
GCGATTAAATTCCAACATGGATGCTGATTTATATGGGTATAAATGGGCTCGCGATAATGTCGGGCAATCA
GGTGCGACAATCTATCGATTGTATGGGAAGCCCGATGCGCCAGAGTTGTTTCT
