>Addgene plasmid #38209 | pBad-Int Set Flipper | addgene partial sequence | sequence record 50425 | ARA_promoter-F 5'-ctgacgctttttatcgcaactctctactg-3'
CTAGCTACTAGAGTCACACAGGAAACCTACTAGATGAAACATCATCACCATCACCACCAGGCCGGCAGAG
CCCTGGTAGTCATCCGCCTGTCCCGCGTCACCGATGCTACGACTTCACCGGAGCGTCAGCTGGAGTCTTG
CCAGCAGCTCTGCGCCCAGCGCGGCTGGGACGTCGTCGGGGTAGCGGAGGATCTGGACGTCTCCGGGGCG
GTCGATCCGTTCGACCGGAAGCGCAGACCGAACCTGGCCCGGTGGCTAGCGTTCGAGGAGCAACCGTTTG
ACGTGATCGTGGCGTACCGGGTAGATCGGTTGACCCGATCGATCCGGCATCTTCAGCAGCTGGTCCACTG
GGCCGAGGACCACAAGAAGCTGGTCGTCTCCGCGACCGAAGCGCACTTCGATACGACGACGCCGTTTGCG
GCGGTCGTCATCGCGCTTATGGGAACGGTGGCGCAGATGGAATTAGAAGCGATCAAAGAGCGGAACCGTT
CGGCTGCGCATTTCAATATCCGCGCCGGGAAATACCGAGGATCCCTGCCGCCGTGGGGATACCTGCCTAC
GCGCGTGGACGGGGAGTGGCGGCTGGTGCCGGACCCTGTGCAGCGAGAGCGCATCCTCGAGGTGTATCAC
CGCGTCGTCGACAACCACGAGCCGCTGCATCTGGTGGCCCACGACCTGAACCGGCGTGGTGTCCTGTCGC
CGAAGGACTACTTCGCGCAGCTGCAAGGCCGCGAGCCGCAGGGCCGGGAGTGGTCGGCTACCGCGCTGAA
GCGATCGATGATCTCCGAGGCGATGCTCGGGTACGCGACTCTGAACGGTAAGACCGTCCGAGACGACGAC
